>Addgene plasmid #192269 | CCR5-donor-MCS | addgene full sequence | sequence record 380415 | Addgene NGS Result
GACCTACACCGAACTGAGATACCTACAGCGTGAGCTATGAGAAAGCGCCACGCTTCCCGAAGGGAGAAAG
GCGGACAGGTATCCGGTAAGCGGCAGGGTCGGAACAGGAGAGCGCACGAGGGAGCTTCCAGGGGGAAACG
CCTGGTATCTTTATAGTCCTGTCGGGTTTCGCCACCTCTGACTTGAGCGTCGATTTTTGTGATGCTCGTC
AGGGGGGCGGAGCCTATGGAAAAACGCCAGCAACGCGGCCTTTTTACGGTTCCTGGCCTTTTGCTGGCCT
TTTGCTCACATGTTCTTTCCTGCGTTATCCCCTGATTCTGTGGATAACCGTATTACCGCCTTTGAGTGAG
CTGATACCGCTCGCCGCAGCCGAACGACCGAGCGCAGCGAGTCAGTGAGCGAGGAAGCGGAAGAGCGCCC
AATACGCAAACCGCCTCTCCCCGCGCGTTGGCCGATTCATTAATGCAGCTGGCACGACAGGTTTCCCGAC
TGGAAAGCGGGCAGTGAGCGCAACGCAATTAATGTGAGTTAGCTCACTCATTAGGCACCCCAGGCTTTAC
ACTTTATGCTTCCGGCTCGTATGTTGTGTGGAATTGTGAGCGGATAACAATTTCACACAGGAAACAGCTA
TGACCATGATTACGCCAAGCTTGCATGCAGGCCTCTGCAGTCGACGGGCCCGGGATCCGATACGACGCGG
CCGCAGATGGTGCTTTCATGAATTCCCCCAACAGAGCCAAGCTCTCCATCTAGTGGACAGGGAAGCTAGC
AGCAAAATTTAAATGCATTCTAGGAGGCTGAGGCAGGAGGATCGCTTGAGCCCAGGAGTTCGAGACCAGC
CTGGGCAACATAGTGTGATCTTGTATCTATAAAAATAAACAAAATTAGCTTGGTGTGGTGGCGCCTGTAG
TCCCCAGCCACTTGGAGGGGTGAGGTGAGAGGATTGCTTGAGCCCGGGATGGTCCAGGCTGCAGTGAGCC
ATGATCGTGCCACTGCACTCCAGCCTGGGCGACAGAGTGAGACCCTGTCTCACAACAACAACAACAACAA
CAAAAAGGCTGAGCTGCACCATGCTTGACCCAGTTTCTTAAAATTGTTGTCAAAGCTTCATTCACTCCAT
GGTGCTATAGAGCACAAGATTTTATTTGGTGAGATGGTGCTTTCATGAATTCCCCCAACAGAGCACGCGT
CTCGAGTATCCTAGGTCAGATCTACGCGTGTTAACAAGCTTCTCCATCTAGTGGACAGGGAAGCTAGCAG
CAAACCTTCCCTTCACTACAAAACTTCATTGCTTGGCCAAAAAGAGAGTTAATTCAATGTAGACATCTAT
GTAGGCAATTAAAAACCTATTGATGTATAAAACAGTTTGCATTCATGGAGGGCAACTAAATACATTCTAG
GACTTTATAAAAGATCACTTTTTATTTATGCACAGGGTGGAACAAGATGGATTATCAAGTGTCAAGTCCA
ATCTATGACATCAATTATTATACATCGGAGCCCTGCCAAAAAATCAATGTGAAGCAAATCGCAGCCCGCC
TCCTGCCTCCGCTCTACTCACTGGTGTTCATCTTTGGTTTTGTGGGCAACATGCTGGTCATCCTCATCCT
GATAAACTGCAAAAGGCTGAAGTTTAAACAGATGGTGCTTTCATGAATTCCCCCAACAGAGCCAAGCTCT
CCATCTAGTGGACAGGGAAGCTAGCAGCAAACGCCGGCGGTCGTCATCTAGATGCATTCGCGAGGTACCG
AGCTCGAATTCACTGGCCGTCGTTTTACAACGTCGTGACTGGGAAAACCCTGGCGTTACCCAACTTAATC
GCCTTGCAGCACATCCCCCTTTCGCCAGCTGGCGTAATAGCGAAGAGGCCCGCACCGATCGCCCTTCCCA
ACAGTTGCGCAGCCTGAATGGCGAATGGCGCCTGATGCGGTATTTTCTCCTTACGCATCTGTGCGGTATT
TCACACCGCATATGGTGCACTCTCAGTACAATCTGCTCTGATGCCGCATAGTTAAGCCAGCCCCGACACC
CGCCAACACCCGCTGACGCGCCCTGACGGGCTTGTCTGCTCCCGGCATCCGCTTACAGACAAGCTGTGAC
CGTCTCCGGGAGCTGCATGTGTCAGAGGTTTTCACCGTCATCACCGAAACGCGCGAGACGAAAGGGCCTC
GTGATACGCCTATTTTTATAGGTTAATGTCATGATAATAATGGTTTCTTAGACGTCAGGTGGCACTTTTC
GGGGAAATGTGCGCGGAACCCCTATTTGTTTATTTTTCTAAATACATTCAAATATGTATCCGCTCATGAG
ACAATAACCCTGATAAATGCTTCAATAATATTGAAAAAGGAAGAGTATGAGTATTCAACATTTCCGTGTC
GCCCTTATTCCCTTTTTTGCGGCATTTTGCCTTCCTGTTTTTGCTCACCCAGAAACGCTGGTGAAAGTAA
AAGATGCTGAAGATCAGTTGGGTGCACGAGTGGGTTACATCGAACTGGATCTCAACAGCGGTAAGATCCT
TGAGAGTTTTCGCCCCGAAGAACGTTTTCCAATGATGAGCACTTTTAAAGTTCTGCTATGTGGCGCGGTA
TTATCCCGTATTGACGCCGGGCAAGAGCAACTCGGTCGCCGCATACACTATTCTCAGAATGACTTGGTTG
AGTACTCACCAGTCACAGAAAAGCATCTTACGGATGGCATGACAGTAAGAGAATTATGCAGTGCTGCCAT
AACCATGAGTGATAACACTGCGGCCAACTTACTTCTGACAACGATCGGAGGACCGAAGGAGCTAACCGCT
TTTTTGCACAACATGGGGGATCATGTAACTCGCCTTGATCGTTGGGAACCGGAGCTGAATGAAGCCATAC
CAAACGACGAGCGTGACACCACGATGCCTGTAGCAATGGCAACAACGTTGCGCAAACTATTAACTGGCGA
ACTACTTACTCTAGCTTCCCGGCAACAATTAATAGACTGGATGGAGGCGGATAAAGTTGCAGGACCACTT
CTGCGCTCGGCCCTTCCGGCTGGCTGGTTTATTGCTGATAAATCTGGAGCCGGTGAGCGTGGGTCTCGCG
GTATCATTGCAGCACTGGGGCCAGATGGTAAGCCCTCCCGTATCGTAGTTATCTACACGACGGGGAGTCA
GGCAACTATGGATGAACGAAATAGACAGATCGCTGAGATAGGTGCCTCACTGATTAAGCATTGGTAACTG
TCAGACCAAGTTTACTCATATATACTTTAGATTGATTTAAAACTTCATTTTTAATTTAAAAGGATCTAGG
TGAAGATCCTTTTTGATAATCTCATGACCAAAATCCCTTAACGTGAGTTTTCGTTCCACTGAGCGTCAGA
CCCCGTAGAAAAGATCAAAGGATCTTCTTGAGATCCTTTTTTTCTGCGCGTAATCTGCTGCTTGCAAACA
AAAAAACCACCGCTACCAGCGGTGGTTTGTTTGCCGGATCAAGAGCTACCAACTCTTTTTCCGAAGGTAA
CTGGCTTCAGCAGAGCGCAGATACCAAATACTGTTCTTCTAGTGTAGCCGTAGTTAGGCCACCACTTCAA
GAACTCTGTAGCACCGCCTACATACCTCGCTCTGCTAATCCTGTTACCAGTGGCTGCTGCCAGTGGCGAT
AAGTCGTGTCTTACCGGGTTGGACTCAAGACGATAGTTACCGGATAAGGCGCAGCGGTCGGGCTGAACGG
GGGGTTCGTGCACACAGCCCAGCTTGGAGCGAAC
Features (pLannotate 1.2.2; 12 found; start..end, strand, type, name):
    415..507     +  CDS            lacI (fragment): lac repressor; lacI; The lac repressor binds to the lac operator to inhibit transcription in E. coli. This inhibition can be relieved by adding lactose or isopropyl-β-D-thiogalactopyranoside (IPTG).
    520..541     +  protein_bind   CAP binding site: CAP binding activates transcription in the presence of cAMP. E. coli catabolite activator protein
    556..586     +  promoter       lac promoter: promoter for the E. coli lac operon
    594..610     +  protein_bind   lac operator: The lac repressor binds to the lac operator to inhibit transcription in E. coli. This inhibition can be relieved by adding lactose or isopropyl-β-D-thiogalactopyranoside (IPTG). lac repressor encoded by lacI
    805..1005    -  CDS            EEF1AKMT2 (fragment): EFMT2_HUMAN - Also known as C10orf138, METTL10 From Homo sapiens (Human).
   1447..1632    +  CDS            CCR5 (fragment): CCR5_HUMAN - Also known as CMKBR5. Experimental evidence at protein level: Swiss-Prot protein existence level 1. (Microbial infection) Acts as a coreceptor (CD4 being the primary receptor) of human immunodeficiency virus-1/HIV-1. From Homo sapiens (Human).
   1758..1915    +  CDS            lacZα (fragment): LacZα fragment of β-galactosidase; lacZ fragment
   1921..2020    -  misc_feature   bom (fragment): basis of mobility region from pBR322
   2122..2157    -  CDS            rop (fragment): Rop protein, which maintains plasmids at low copy number; rop
   2252..2356    +  promoter       AmpR promoter: bla
   2357..3217    +  CDS            AmpR: β-lactamase; bla; confers resistance to ampicillin, carbenicillin, and related antibiotics
   3388..232     +  rep_origin     ori (across the origin): high-copy-number ColE1/pMB1/pBR322/pUC origin of replication
