[The description below was written by a language model from this plasmid's Addgene catalogue record and pLannotate feature annotations shown in this document.]
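Description:
CCR5-donor-MCS is a small (about 3.7 kb) high-copy bacterial plasmid that serves as a homology-directed repair donor template for CRISPR genome editing at the human CCR5 locus. It was built on the AY10_pS.Donor.R5.TS donor backbone. Propagation in E. coli relies on a ColE1/pUC-type origin of replication, and selection is through the β-lactamase gene (AmpR) driven by its own bla promoter. The remaining annotated bacterial elements are remnants of a pUC-style cloning vector: fragments of lacI and lacZα, the CAP binding site, lac promoter and lac operator, and partial bom and rop sequences. They play no evident role in the donor function.

The payload is a 29 bp multiple cloning site inserted via MluI into the donor template region, giving a position into which a sequence of interest can be cloned for targeted insertion. The feature table identifies a fragment of the human CCR5 coding sequence in the region between the lac elements and the lacZα fragment, consistent with CCR5-derived homology sequence. The arms themselves are not explicitly annotated, so their boundaries and lengths are not stated in the record. An annotated fragment matching human EEF1AKMT2 on the reverse strand lies in the same region, and its significance is unclear from the record. No mammalian promoter, reporter or selection marker is annotated, so any expression cassette would have to be supplied by the user. CCR5 is widely used as a safe-harbour site for transgene integration. This plasmid would be delivered together with a CCR5-targeting nuclease and guide RNA, which are not encoded here.
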