Addgene plasmid #192269: CCR5-donor-MCS
Purpose: Donor template for CRISPR Genome Editing
Depositing lab: Shantanu Chowdhury. Publication: Human telomerase is directly regulated by non-telomeric TRF2-G-quadruplex interaction. Sharma S, Mukherjee AK, Roy SS, Bagri S, Lier S, Verma M, Sengupta A, Kumar M, Nesse G, Pandey DP, Chowdhury S. Cell Rep. 2021 May 18;35(7):109154. doi: 10.1016/j.celrep.2021.109154. PubMed 34010660.
Backbone
  Vector backbone: AY10_pS.Donor.R5.TS
  Backbone manufacturer: Manuel A.F.V. Goncalves
  Vector type: CRISPR
Growth in bacteria
  Bacterial resistance: Ampicillin, 100 μg/mL
  Growth temperature: 37°C
  Growth strain: DH5alpha
  Copy number: High Copy
Gene/Insert
  Gene/Insert name: MCS within donor template
  Species: H. sapiens (human)
  Insert size (bp): 29
  Cloning method: Restriction Enzyme; 5′ cloning site MluI (unknown if destroyed); 3′ cloning site MluI (unknown if destroyed)
Terms and licenses: Academic/Nonprofit Terms; Industry Terms: Not Available to Industry
How to cite: CCR5-donor-MCS was a gift from Shantanu Chowdhury (Addgene plasmid # 192269 ; http://n2t.net/addgene:192269 ; RRID:Addgene_192269)
